>Addgene plasmid #66056 | DVA | depositor full sequence | sequence record 114337 | DVA sequence 2078 bps
ACTAGTAGCGGCCGCTGCAGGCTTCCTCGCTCACTGACTCGCTGCGCTCGGTCGTTCGGCTGCGGCGAGC
GGTATCAGCTCACTCAAAGGCGGTAATACGGTTATCCACAGAATCAGGGGATAACGCAGGAAAGAACATG
TGAGCAAAAGGCCAGCAAAAGGCCAGGAACCGTAAAAAGGCCGCGTTGCTGGCGTTTTTCCACAGGCTCC
GCCCCCCTGACGAGCATCACAAAAATCGACGCTCAAGTCAGAGGTGGCGAAACCCGACAGGACTATAAAG
ATACCAGGCGTTTCCCCCTGGAAGCTCCCTCGTGCGCTCTCCTGTTCCGACCCTGCCGCTTACCGGATAC
CTGTCCGCCTTTCTCCCTTCGGGAAGCGTGGCGCTTTCTCATAGCTCACGCTGTAGGTATCTCAGTTCGG
TGTAGGTCGTTCGCTCCAAGCTGGGCTGTGTGCACGAACCCCCCGTTCAGCCCGACCGCTGCGCCTTATC
CGGTAACTATCGTCTTGAGTCCAACCCGGTAAGACACGACTTATCGCCACTGGCAGCAGCCACTGGTAAC
AGGATTAGCAGAGCGAGGTATGTAGGCGGTGCTACAGAGTTCTTGAAGTGGTGGCCTAACTACGGCTACA
CTAGAAGAACAGTATTTGGTATCTGCGCTCTGCTGAAGCCAGTTACCTTCGGAAAAAGAGTTGGTAGCTC
TTGATCCGGCAAACAAACCACCGCTGGTAGCGGTGGTTTTTTTGTTTGCAAGCAGCAGATTACGCGCAGA
AAAAAAGGATCTCAAGAAGATCCTTTGATCTTTTCTACGGGGTCTGACGCTCAGTGGAACGAAAACTCAC
GTTAAGGGATTTTGGTCATGAGATTATCAAAAAGGATCTTCACCTAGATCCTTTTAAATTAAAAATGAAG
TTTTAAATCAATCTAAAGTATATATGAGTAAACTTGGTCTGACAGTTACCAATGCTTAATCAGTGAGGCA
CCTATCTCAGCGATCTGTCTATTTCGTTCATCCATAGTTGCCTGACTCCCCGTCGTGTAGATAACTACGA
TACGGGAGGGCTTACCATCTGGCCCCAGTGCTGCAATGATACCGCGCGACCCACGCTCACCGGCTCCAGA
TTTATCAGCAATAAACCAGCCAGCCGGAAGGGCCGAGCGCAGAAGTGGTCCTGCAACTTTATCCGCCTCC
ATCCAGTCTATTAATTGTTGCCGGGAAGCTAGAGTAAGTAGTTCGCCAGTTAATAGTTTGCGCAACGTTG
TTGCCATTGCTACAGGCATCGTGGTGTCACGCTCGTCGTTTGGTATGGCTTCATTCAGCTCCGGTTCCCA
ACGATCAAGGCGAGTTACATGATCCCCCATGTTGTGCAAAAAAGCGGTTAGCTCCTTCGGTCCTCCGATC
GTTGTCAGAAGTAAGTTGGCCGCAGTGTTATCACTCATGGTTATGGCAGCACTGCATAATTCTCTTACTG
TCATGCCATCCGTAAGATGCTTTTCTGTGACTGGTGAGTACTCAACCAAGTCATTCTGAGAATAGTGTAT
GCGGCGACCGAGTTGCTCTTGCCCGGCGTCAATACGGGATAATACCGCGCCACATAGCAGAACTTTAAAA
GTGCTCATCATTGGAAAACGTTCTTCGGGGCGAAAACTCTCAAGGATCTTACCGCTGTTGAGATCCAGTT
CGATGTAACCCACTCGTGCACCCAACTGATCTTCAGCATCTTTTACTTTCACCAGCGTTTCTGGGTGAGC
AAAAACAGGAAGGCAAAATGCCGCAAAAAAGGGAATAAGGGCGACACGGAAATGTTGAATACTCATACTC
TTCCTTTTTCAATATTATTGAAGCATTTATCAGGGTTATTGTCTCATGAGCGGATACATATTTGAATGTA
TTTAGAAAAATAAACAAATAGGGGTTCCGCGCACATTTCCCCGAAAAGTGCCACCTGACGTCTAAGAAAC
CATTATTATCATGACATTAACCTATAAAAATAGGCGTATCACGAGGCAGAATTTCAGATAAAAAAAATCC
TTAGCTTTCGCTAAGGATGATTTCTGGAATTCGCGGCCGCTTCTAGAG
Features (pLannotate 1.2.2; 6 found; start..end, strand, type, name):
      1..20      +  misc_feature   BioBrick suffix: universal suffix for all parts
    197..785     -  rep_origin     ori: high-copy-number ColE1/pMB1/pBR322/pUC origin of replication
    956..1816    -  CDS            AmpR: β-lactamase; bla; confers resistance to ampicillin, carbenicillin, and related antibiotics
   1817..1921    -  promoter       AmpR promoter: bla
   2011..2054    -  terminator     bacterial terminator: putative bacterial transcription terminator
   2057..2078    +  misc_feature   BioBrick prefix: BioBrick prefix for parts that do not start with "ATG"
