[The description below was written by a language model from this plasmid's Addgene catalogue record, the feature table of its GenBank file and pLannotate feature annotations shown in this document.]
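Description:
DVA is an empty ampicillin-resistant destination-vector backbone from the CIDAR MoClo (modular cloning) system for E. coli synthetic biology, derived from the BioBrick plasmid pSB1A2. It carries no insert. It serves as the parent scaffold from which new "DVA" destination vectors are made: the plasmid is cut with SpeI and a PCR-amplified LacZα fragment is ligated in. The record does not describe the amplified fragment further. In MoClo practice such a cassette usually brings the flanking Type IIS sites and fusion overhangs that define the destination vector, and it allows blue/white screening when an assembled part or device displaces it.

The full depositor sequence is about 2.1 kb and is minimal. It contains a high-copy ColE1/pMB1-type origin of replication, although the catalogue lists copy number as unknown. It also contains a β-lactamase gene driven by its native bla promoter for ampicillin or carbenicillin selection, and a putative bacterial transcription terminator that probably helps insulate the cloning region from backbone transcription. The BioBrick prefix and suffix sit at the two ends of the linearised numbering, so they adjoin each other in the circular plasmid. Together they form the cloning junction, with nothing annotated between them, consistent with an empty backbone.

The separate GenBank record covers only a 774 bp portion. It shows the same terminator and BioBrick prefix plus two standard primer-binding sites (L4440 and pBR322ori-F) running into the origin region, and it adds no further functional elements.
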