Addgene plasmid #66056: DVA
Purpose: (Empty Backbone) MoClo Destination Vector: Empty vector for creating new DVA. Cut with SpeI and insert amplified LacZa (based on pSB1A2)
Depositing lab: Douglas Densmore. Depositing organization: Boston University Main Campus. Publication: CIDAR MoClo: Improved MoClo Assembly Standard and New E. coli Part Library Enable Rapid Combinatorial Design for Synthetic and Traditional Biology. Iverson SV, Haddock TL, Beal J, Densmore DM. ACS Synth Biol. 2016 Jan 15;5(1):99-103. doi: 10.1021/acssynbio.5b00124. Epub 2015 Nov 4. PubMed 26479688.
Backbone
  Vector backbone: DVA
  Vector type: Synthetic Biology ; Destination Vector
Growth in bacteria
  Bacterial resistance: Ampicillin, 100 μg/mL
  Growth temperature: 37°C
  Growth strain: DH5alpha
  Copy number: Unknown
Gene/Insert
  Gene/Insert name: None
  Species: Synthetic
  Cloning method: Unknown
Terms and licenses: Academic/Nonprofit Terms; Industry Terms: Not Available to Industry
How to cite: DVA was a gift from Douglas Densmore (Addgene plasmid # 66056 ; http://n2t.net/addgene:66056 ; RRID:Addgene_66056)
