LOCUS       Exported 774 bp ds-DNA linear SYN 26-MAY-2021
DEFINITION  MoClo Destination Vector: Empty vector for creating new DVA. Cut
            with SpeI and insert amplified LacZa (based on pSB1A2).
ACCESSION   .
VERSION     .
KEYWORDS    DVA
SOURCE      synthetic DNA construct
  ORGANISM  synthetic DNA construct
REFERENCE   1 (bases 1 to 774)
  AUTHORS   Iverson SV, Haddock TL, Beal J, Densmore DM
  TITLE     CIDAR MoClo: Improved MoClo Assembly Standard and New E. coli Part
            Library Enable Rapid Combinatorial Design for Synthetic and
            Traditional Biology.
  JOURNAL   ACS Synth Biol. 2016 Jan 15;5(1):99-103. doi:
            10.1021/acssynbio.5b00124. Epub 2015 Nov 4.
  PUBMED    26479688
REFERENCE   2 (bases 1 to 774)
  AUTHORS   .
  TITLE     Direct Submission
  JOURNAL   Exported May 26, 2021 from SnapGene Server 1.1.58
            http://www.snapgene.com
FEATURES             Location/Qualifiers
     source          1..774
                     /organism="synthetic DNA construct"
                     /mol_type="other DNA"
     terminator      22..65
                     /label=bacterial terminator
                     /note="putative bacterial transcription terminator"
     misc_feature    68..89
                     /label=BioBrick prefix
                     /note="BioBrick prefix for parts that do not start with
                     ""ATG"""
     primer_bind     complement(115..132)
                     /label=L4440
                     /note="L4440 vector, forward primer"
     primer_bind     complement(366..385)
                     /label=pBR322ori-F
                     /note="pBR322 origin, forward primer"
ORIGIN
        1 ataggcgtat cacgaggcag aatttcagat aaaaaaaatc cttagctttc gctaaggatg
       61 atttctggaa ttcgcggccg cttctagaga ctagtagcgg ccgctgcagg cttcctcgct
      121 cactgactcg ctgcgctcgg tcgttcggct gcggcgagcg gtatcagctc actcaaaggc
      181 ggtaatacgg ttatccacag aatcagggga taacgcagga aagaacatgt gagcaaaagg
      241 ccagcaaaag gccaggaacc gtaaaaaggc cgcgttgctg gcgtttttcc acaggctccg
      301 cccccctgac gagcatcaca aaaatcgacg ctcaagtcag aggtggcgaa acccgacagg
      361 actataaaga taccaggcgt ttccccctgg aagctccctc gtgcgctctc ctgttccgac
      421 cctgccgctt accggatacc tgtccgcctt tctcccttcg ggaagcgtgg cgctttctca
      481 tagctcacgc tgtaggtatc tcagttcggt gtaggtcgtt cgctccaagc tgggctgtgt
      541 gcacgaaccc cccgttcagc ccgaccgctg cgccttatcc ggtaactatc gtcttgagtc
      601 caacccggta agacacgact tatcgccact ggcagcagcc actggtaaca ggattagcag
      661 agcgaggtat gtaggcggtg ctacagagtt cttgaagtgg tggcctaact acggctacac
      721 tagaagaaca gtatttggta tctgcgctct gctgaagcca gttaccttcg gaaa
//
